>Addgene plasmid #170131 | pH-nCas9-PPE-V2 | addgene full sequence | sequence record 333607 | Addgene NGS Result
TAAACGCTCTTTTCTCTTAGGTTTACCCGCCAATATATCCTGTCAAACACTGATAGTTTAAACTGAAGGC
GGGAAACGACAATCTGATCCAAGCTCAAGCTGCTCTAGCATTCGCCATTCAGGCTGCGCAACTGTTGGGA
AGGGCGATCGGTGCGGGCCTCTTCGCTATTACGCCAGCTGGCGAAAGGGGGATGTGCTGCAAGGCGATTA
AGTTGGGTAACGCCAGGGTTTTCCCAGTCACGACGTTGTAAAACGACGGCCAGTGCCTTATAAAGTAATT
CATCCAGGTCACCAAGTTCTAGGATTTTCAGAACTGCAACTTATTTTATCAAGGAATCTTTAAACATACG
AACAGATCACTTAAAGTTCTTCTGAAGCAACTTAAAGTTATCAGGCATGCATGGATCTTGGAGGAATCAG
ATGTGCAGTCAGGGACCATAGCACAAGACAGGCGTCTTCTACTGGTGCTACCAGCAAATGCTGGAAGCCG
GGAACACTGGGTACGTTGGAAACCACGTGATGTGAAGAAGTAAGATAAACTGTAGGAGAAAAGCATTTCG
TAGTGGGCCATGAAGCCTTTCAGGACATGTATTGCAGTATGGGCCGGCCCATTACGCAATTGGACGACAA
CAAAGACTAGTATTAGTACCACCTCGGCTATCCACATAGATCAAAGCTGATTTAAAAGAGTTGTGCAGAT
GATCCGTGGCGTGAGACCAACCCAGTGGACATAAGCCTGTTCGGTTCGTAAGCTGTAATGCAAGTAGCGT
ATGCGCTCACGCAACTGGTCCAGAACCTTGACCGAACGCAGCGGTGGTAACGGCGCAGTGGCGGTTTTCA
TGGCTTGTTATGACTGTTTTTTTGGGGTACAGTCTATGCCTCGGGCATCCAAGCAGCAAGCGCGTTACGC
CGTGGGTCGATGTTTGATGTTATGGAGCAGCAACGATGTTACGCAGCAGGGCAGTCGCCCTAAAACAAAG
TTAAACATCATGGGGGAAGCGGTGATCGCCGAAGTATCGACTCAACTATCAGAGGTAGTTGGCGTCATCG
AGCGCCATCTCGAACCGACGTTGCTGGCCGTACATTTGTACGGCTCCGCAGTGGATGGCGGCCTGAAGCC
ACACAGTGATATTGATTTGCTGGTTACGGTGACCGTAAGGCTTGATGAAACAACGCGGCGAGCTTTGATC
AACGACCTTTTGGAAACTTCGGCTTCCCCTGGAGAGAGCGAGATTCTCCGCGCTGTAGAAGTCACCATTG
TTGTGCACGACGACATCATTCCGTGGCGTTATCCAGCTAAGCGCGAACTGCAATTTGGAGAATGGCAGCG
CAATGACATTCTTGCAGGTATCTTCGAGCCAGCCACGATCGACATTGATCTGGCTATCTTGCTGACAAAA
GCAAGAGAACATAGCGTTGCCTTGGTAGGTCCAGCGGCGGAGGAACTCTTTGATCCGGTTCCTGAACAGG
ATCTATTTGAGGCGCTAAATGAAACCTTAACGCTATGGAACTCGCCGCCCGACTGGGCTGGCGATGAGCG
AAATGTAGTGCTTACGTTGTCCCGCATTTGGTACAGCGCAGTAACCGGCAAAATCGCGCCGAAGGATGTC
GCTGCCGACTGGGCAATGGAGCGCCTGCCGGCCCAGTATCAGCCCGTCATACTTGAAGCTAGACAGGCTT
ATCTTGGACAAGAAGAAGATCGCTTGGCCTCGCGCGCAGATCAGTTGGAAGAATTTGTCCACTACGTGAA
AGGCGAGATCACCAAGGTAGTCGGCAAATAATGTCTAGCTAGAAATTCGTTCAAGCCGACGCCGCTTCGC
GGCGCGGCTTAACTCAAGCGTTAGATGCACTAAGCACATAATTGCTCACAGCCAAACTATCAGGTCAAGT
CTGCTTTTATTATTTTTAAGCGTGCATAATAAGCCGGTCTCGGTTTTAGAGCTAGAAATAGCAAGTTAAA
ATAAGGCTAGTCCGTTATCAACTTGAAAAAGTGGCACCGAGTCGGTGCTTTTTTTTTTCGTTTTGCATTG
AGTTTTCTCCGTCGCATGTTTGCAGTTTTATTTTCCGTTTTGCATTGAAATTTCTCCGTCTCATGTTTGC
AGCGTGTTCAAAAAGTACGCAGCTGTATTTCACTTATTTACGGCGCCACATTTTCATGCCGTTTGTGCCA
ACTATCCCGAGCTAGTGAATACAGCTTGGCTTCACACAACACTGGTGACCCGCTGACCTGCTCGTACCTC
GTACCGTCGTACGGCACAGCATTTGGAATTAAAGGGTGTGATCGATACTGCTTGCTGCTAAGCTTGCATG
CCTGCAGTGCAGCGTGACCCGGTCGTGCCCCTCTCTAGAGATAATGAGCATTGCATGTCTAAGTTATAAA
AAATTACCACATATTTTTTTTGTCACACTTGTTTGAAGTGCAGTTTATCTATCTTTATACATATATTTAA
ACTTTACTCTACGAATAATATAATCTATAGTACTACAATAATATCAGTGTTTTAGAGAATCATATAAATG
AACAGTTAGACATGGTCTAAAGGACAATTGAGTATTTTGACAACAGGACTCTACAGTTTTATCTTTTTAG
TGTGCATGTGTTCTCCTTTTTTTTTGCAAATAGCTTCACCTATATAATACTTCATCCATTTTATTAGTAC
ATCCATTTAGGGTTTAGGGTTAATGGTTTTTATAGACTAATTTTTTTAGTACATCTATTTTATTCTATTT
TAGCCTCTAAATTAAGAAAACTAAAACTCTATTTTAGTTTTTTTATTTAATAATTTAGATATAAAATAGA
ATAAAATAAAGTGACTAAAAATTAAACAAATACCCTTTAAGAAATTAAAAAAACTAAGGAAACATTTTTC
TTGTTTCGAGTAGATAATGCCAGCCTGTTAAACGCCGTCGACGAGTCTAACGGACACCAACCAGCGAACC
AGCAGCGTCGCGTCGGGCCAAGCGAAGCAGACGGCACGGCATCTCTGTCGCTGCCTCTGGACCCCTCTCG
AGAGTTCCGCTCCACCGTTGGACTTGCTCCGCTGTCGGCATCCAGAAATTGCGTGGCGGAGCGGCAGACG
TGAGCCGGCACGGCAGGCGGCCTCCTCCTCCTCTCACGGCACCGGCAGCTACGGGGGATTCCTTTCCCAC
CGCTCCTTCGCTTTCCCTTCCTCGCCCGCCGTAATAAATAGACACCCCCTCCACACCCTCTTTCCCCAAC
CTCGTGTTGTTCGGAGCGCACACACACACAACCAGATCTCCCCCAAATCCACCCGTCGGCACCTCCGCTT
CAAGGTACGCCGCTCGTCCTCCCCCCCCCCCCCTCTCTACCTTCTCTAGATCGGCGTTCCGGTCCATGGT
TAGGGCCCGGTAGTTCTACTTCTGTTCATGTTTGTGTTAGATCCGTGTTTGTGTTAGATCCGTGCTGCTA
GCGTTCGTACACGGATGCGACCTGTACGTCAGACACGTTCTGATTGCTAACTTGCCAGTGTTTCTCTTTG
GGGAATCCTGGGATGGCTCTAGCCGTTCCGCAGACGGGATCGATTTCATGATTTTTTTTGTTTCGTTGCA
TAGGGTTTGGTTTGCCCTTTTCCTTTATTTCAATATATGCCGTGCACTTGTTTGTCGGGTCATCTTTTCA
TGCTTTTTTTTGTCTTGGTTGTGATGATGTGGTCTGGTTGGGCGGTCGTTCTAGATCGGAGTAGAATTCT
GTTTCAAACTACCTGGTGGATTTATTAATTTTGGATCTGTATGTGTGTGCCATACATATTCATAGTTACG
AATTGAAGATGATGGATGGAAATATCGATCTAGGATAGGTATACATGTTGATGCGGGTTTTACTGATGCA
TATACAGAGATGCTTTTTGTTCGCTTGGTTGTGATGATGTGGTGTGGTTGGGCGGTCGTTCATTCGTTCT
AGATCGGAGTAGAATACTGTTTCAAACTACCTGGTGTATTTATTAATTTTGGAACTGTATGTGTGTGTCA
TACATCTTCATAGTTACGAGTTTAAGATGGATGGAAATATCGATCTAGGATAGGTATACATGTTGATGTG
GGTTTTACTGATGCATATACATGATGGCATATGCAGCATCTATTCATATGCTCTAACCTTGAGTACCTAT
CTATTATAATAAACAAGTATGTTTTATAATTATTTTGATCTTGATATACTTGGATGATGGCATATGCAGC
AGCTATATGTGGATTTTTTTAGCCCTGCCTTCATACGCTATTTATTTGCTTGGTACTGTTTCTTTTGTCG
ATGCTCACCCTGTTGTTTGGTGTTACTTCTGCAGCCCTAGGATGCCTAAGAAAAAGAGAAAAGTGGACAA
GAAGTACTCGATCGGCCTCGATATTGGGACTAACTCTGTTGGCTGGGCCGTGATCACCGACGAGTACAAG
GTGCCCTCAAAGAAGTTCAAGGTCCTGGGCAACACCGATCGGCATTCCATCAAGAAGAATCTCATTGGCG
CTCTCCTGTTCGACAGCGGCGAGACGGCTGAGGCTACGCGGCTCAAGCGCACCGCCCGCAGGCGGTACAC
GCGCAGGAAGAATCGCATCTGCTACCTGCAGGAGATTTTCTCCAACGAGATGGCGAAGGTTGACGATTCT
TTCTTCCACAGGCTGGAGGAGTCATTCCTCGTGGAGGAGGATAAGAAGCACGAGCGGCATCCAATCTTCG
GCAACATTGTCGACGAGGTTGCCTACCACGAGAAGTACCCTACGATCTACCATCTGCGGAAGAAGCTCGT
GGACTCCACAGATAAGGCGGACCTCCGCCTGATCTACCTCGCTCTGGCCCACATGATTAAGTTCAGGGGC
CATTTCCTGATCGAGGGGGATCTCAACCCGGACAATAGCGATGTTGACAAGCTGTTCATCCAGCTCGTGC
AGACGTACAACCAGCTCTTCGAGGAGAACCCCATTAATGCGTCAGGCGTCGACGCGAAGGCTATCCTGTC
CGCTAGGCTCTCGAAGTCTCGGCGCCTCGAGAACCTGATCGCCCAGCTGCCGGGCGAGAAGAAGAACGGC
CTGTTCGGGAATCTCATTGCGCTCAGCCTGGGGCTCACGCCCAACTTCAAGTCGAATTTCGATCTCGCTG
AGGACGCCAAGCTGCAGCTCTCCAAGGACACATACGACGATGACCTGGATAACCTCCTGGCCCAGATCGG
CGATCAGTACGCGGACCTGTTCCTCGCTGCCAAGAATCTGTCGGACGCCATCCTCCTGTCTGATATTCTC
AGGGTGAACACCGAGATTACGAAGGCTCCGCTCTCAGCCTCCATGATCAAGCGCTACGACGAGCACCATC
AGGATCTGACCCTCCTGAAGGCGCTGGTCAGGCAGCAGCTCCCCGAGAAGTACAAGGAGATCTTCTTCGA
TCAGTCGAAGAACGGCTACGCTGGGTACATTGACGGCGGGGCCTCTCAGGAGGAGTTCTACAAGTTCATC
AAGCCGATTCTGGAGAAGATGGACGGCACGGAGGAGCTGCTGGTGAAGCTCAATCGCGAGGACCTCCTGA
GGAAGCAGCGGACATTCGATAACGGCAGCATCCCACACCAGATTCATCTCGGGGAGCTGCACGCTATCCT
GAGGAGGCAGGAGGACTTCTACCCTTTCCTCAAGGATAACCGCGAGAAGATCGAGAAGATTCTGACTTTC
AGGATCCCGTACTACGTCGGCCCACTCGCTAGGGGCAACTCCCGCTTCGCTTGGATGACCCGCAAGTCAG
AGGAGACGATCACGCCGTGGAACTTCGAGGAGGTGGTCGACAAGGGCGCTAGCGCTCAGTCGTTCATCGA
GAGGATGACGAATTTCGACAAGAACCTGCCAAATGAGAAGGTGCTCCCTAAGCACTCGCTCCTGTACGAG
TACTTCACAGTCTACAACGAGCTGACTAAGGTGAAGTATGTGACCGAGGGCATGAGGAAGCCGGCTTTCC
TGTCTGGGGAGCAGAAGAAGGCCATCGTGGACCTCCTGTTCAAGACCAACCGGAAGGTCACGGTTAAGCA
GCTCAAGGAGGACTACTTCAAGAAGATTGAGTGCTTCGATTCGGTCGAGATCTCTGGCGTTGAGGACCGC
TTCAACGCCTCCCTGGGGACCTACCACGATCTCCTGAAGATCATTAAGGATAAGGACTTCCTGGACAACG
AGGAGAATGAGGATATCCTCGAGGACATTGTGCTGACACTCACTCTGTTCGAGGACCGGGAGATGATCGA
GGAGCGCCTGAAGACTTACGCCCATCTCTTCGATGACAAGGTCATGAAGCAGCTCAAGAGGAGGAGGTAC
ACCGGCTGGGGGAGGCTGAGCAGGAAGCTCATCAACGGCATTCGGGACAAGCAGTCCGGGAAGACGATCC
TCGACTTCCTGAAGAGCGATGGCTTCGCGAACCGCAATTTCATGCAGCTGATTCACGATGACAGCCTCAC
ATTCAAGGAGGATATCCAGAAGGCTCAGGTGAGCGGCCAGGGGGACTCGCTGCACGAGCATATCGCGAAC
CTCGCTGGCTCGCCAGCTATCAAGAAGGGGATTCTGCAGACCGTGAAGGTTGTGGACGAGCTGGTGAAGG
TCATGGGCAGGCACAAGCCTGAGAACATCGTCATTGAGATGGCCCGGGAGAATCAGACCACGCAGAAGGG
CCAGAAGAACTCACGCGAGAGGATGAAGAGGATCGAGGAGGGCATTAAGGAGCTGGGGTCCCAGATCCTC
AAGGAGCACCCGGTGGAGAACACGCAGCTGCAGAATGAGAAGCTCTACCTGTACTACCTCCAGAATGGCC
GCGATATGTATGTGGACCAGGAGCTGGATATTAACAGGCTCAGCGATTACGACGTCGATGCCATCGTTCC
ACAGTCATTCCTGAAGGATGACTCCATTGACAACAAGGTCCTCACCAGGTCGGACAAGAACCGGGGCAAG
TCTGATAATGTTCCTTCAGAGGAGGTCGTTAAGAAGATGAAGAACTACTGGCGCCAGCTCCTGAATGCCA
AGCTGATCACGCAGCGGAAGTTCGATAACCTCACAAAGGCTGAGAGGGGCGGGCTCTCTGAGCTGGACAA
GGCGGGCTTCATCAAGAGGCAGCTGGTCGAGACACGGCAGATCACTAAGCACGTTGCGCAGATTCTCGAC
TCACGGATGAACACTAAGTACGATGAGAATGACAAGCTGATCCGCGAGGTGAAGGTCATCACCCTGAAGT
CAAAGCTCGTCTCCGACTTCAGGAAGGATTTCCAGTTCTACAAGGTTCGGGAGATCAACAATTACCACCA
TGCCCATGACGCGTACCTGAACGCGGTGGTCGGCACAGCTCTGATCAAGAAGTACCCAAAGCTCGAGAGC
GAGTTCGTGTACGGGGACTACAAGGTTTACGATGTGAGGAAGATGATCGCCAAGTCGGAGCAGGAGATTG
GCAAGGCTACCGCCAAGTACTTCTTCTACTCTAACATTATGAATTTCTTCAAGACAGAGATCACTCTGGC
CAATGGCGAGATCCGGAAGCGCCCCCTCATCGAGACGAACGGCGAGACGGGGGAGATCGTGTGGGACAAG
GGCAGGGATTTCGCGACCGTCAGGAAGGTTCTCTCCATGCCACAAGTGAATATCGTCAAGAAGACAGAGG
TCCAGACTGGCGGGTTCTCTAAGGAGTCAATTCTGCCTAAGCGGAACAGCGACAAGCTCATCGCCCGCAA
GAAGGACTGGGATCCGAAGAAGTACGGCGGGTTCGACAGCCCCACTGTGGCCTACTCGGTCCTGGTTGTG
GCGAAGGTTGAGAAGGGCAAGTCCAAGAAGCTCAAGAGCGTGAAGGAGCTGCTGGGGATCACGATTATGG
AGCGCTCCAGCTTCGAGAAGAACCCGATCGATTTCCTGGAGGCGAAGGGCTACAAGGAGGTGAAGAAGGA
CCTGATCATTAAGCTCCCCAAGTACTCACTCTTCGAGCTGGAGAACGGCAGGAAGCGGATGCTGGCTTCC
GCTGGCGAGCTGCAGAAGGGGAACGAGCTGGCTCTGCCGTCCAAGTATGTGAACTTCCTCTACCTGGCCT
CCCACTACGAGAAGCTCAAGGGCAGCCCCGAGGACAACGAGCAGAAGCAGCTGTTCGTCGAGCAGCACAA
GCATTACCTCGACGAGATCATTGAGCAGATTTCCGAGTTCTCCAAGCGCGTGATCCTGGCCGACGCGAAT
CTGGATAAGGTCCTCTCCGCGTACAACAAGCACCGCGACAAGCCAATCAGGGAGCAGGCTGAGAATATCA
TTCATCTCTTCACCCTGACGAACCTCGGCGCCCCTGCTGCTTTCAAGTACTTCGACACAACTATCGATCG
CAAGAGGTACACAAGCACTAAGGAGGTCCTGGACGCGACCCTCATCCACCAGTCGATTACCGGCCTCTAC
GAGACGCGCATCGACCTGTCTCAGCTCGGGGGCGACGAATTCCCAAAGAAGAAGCGGAAGGTGGAGCTCA
GCGGAGGATCTTCCGGAGGATCTAGCGGCTCCGAGACACCAGGAACATCCGAAAGCGCTACACCAGAATC
TAGCGGAGGCTCTTCCGGAGGATCTAGGCCTACCCTCAACATCGAGGATGAGTATCGCCTCCACGAAACC
TCCAAAGAACCGGACGTGTCCCTCGGCAGCACATGGCTCAGCGACTTCCCACAAGCGTGGGCCGAAACCG
GCGGCATGGGCCTCGCCGTCCGCCAAGCCCCACTCATTATCCCGCTGAAGGCGACCTCCACACCGGTGTC
CATCAAGCAGTACCCGATGAGCCAAGAGGCGAGGCTCGGGATTAAGCCGCACATTCAGCGCCTCCTCGAT
CAAGGCATTCTCGTGCCGTGCCAATCCCCGTGGAATACACCACTCCTCCCGGTCAAAAAGCCGGGCACCA
ACGACTATCGCCCGGTCCAAGATCTCCGCGAGGTCAACAAGCGCGTGGAAGACATCCACCCGACCGTCCC
GAACCCGTATAATCTGCTCTCCGGGCTCCCACCATCCCACCAGTGGTATACAGTGCTGGACCTCAAAGAC
GCCTTCTTCTGTCTCCGCCTCCACCCAACAAGCCAGCCGCTCTTCGCCTTCGAGTGGCGCGACCCGGAGA
TGGGCATCTCCGGCCAACTGACATGGACACGCCTCCCGCAAGGCTTCAAGAACAGCCCGACACTCTTCAA
CGAGGCGCTCCATAGGGACCTCGCGGATTTTCGCATCCAGCATCCGGACCTCATCCTCCTCCAGTATGTG
GATGATCTCCTCCTCGCCGCGACCTCCGAGCTGGATTGTCAACAAGGCACACGCGCGCTCCTCCAAACAC
TCGGGAACCTCGGCTATCGCGCGTCCGCGAAAAAGGCCCAAATCTGCCAGAAGCAAGTGAAGTACCTCGG
GTATCTGCTCAAGGAAGGCCAACGCTGGCTCACCGAAGCGCGCAAAGAAACAGTGATGGGGCAACCGACA
CCGAAAACACCACGCCAGCTGCGCGAGTTTCTCGGCAAAGCCGGCTTCTGTCGCCTCTTCATCCCGGGCT
TTGCCGAGATGGCCGCGCCACTCTACCCACTCACCAAGCCGGGCACACTGTTTAACTGGGGGCCGGATCA
GCAGAAAGCCTACCAAGAGATCAAACAAGCGCTCCTCACCGCCCCAGCGCTCGGGCTCCCAGATCTCACA
AAGCCGTTCGAGCTGTTCGTCGATGAGAAGCAAGGCTACGCGAAGGGCGTGCTCACACAGAAGCTCGGCC
CGTGGAGGAGGCCAGTGGCCTATCTCTCCAAAAAACTCGATCCAGTGGCCGCCGGCTGGCCACCGTGTCT
GCGCATGGTCGCCGCGATTGCCGTGCTCACAAAGGATGCCGGCAAACTCACAATGGGCCAGCCGCTGGTG
ATCCTCGCGCCACATGCCGTGGAAGCCCTCGTCAAACAGCCGCCGGATAGGTGGCTCTCCAATGCGCGCA
TGACCCATTACCAAGCGCTCCTCCTCGACACCGATCGCGTCCAGTTCGGCCCAGTGGTCGCCCTCAATCC
GGCGACACTGCTGCCACTCCCAGAGGAGGGCCTCCAACACAACTGTCTGGATATTCTCGCGGAAGCGCAT
GGCACAAGGCCAGACCTCACAGATCAACCGCTCCCGGATGCGGATCACACATGGTATACCGACGGCTCCT
CTCTGCTCCAAGAGGGCCAAAGGAAAGCCGGCGCCGCGGTGACCACAGAAACAGAAGTGATCTGGGCCAA
GGCCCTCCCAGCCGGCACATCCGCGCAAAGGGCGGAACTCATCGCGCTCACACAAGCCCTCAAGATGGCC
GAGGGCAAGAAGCTCAACGTCTACACAGACTCCCGCTATGCCTTCGCCACCGCCCACATTCACGGCGAAA
TCTATAGGAGGCGCGGCTGGCTCACAAGCGAGGGGAAGGAGATCAAGAACAAGGATGAGATCCTCGCGCT
GCTCAAGGCCCTCTTTCTCCCGAAGCGCCTCTCCATCATCCACTGTCCGGGCCACCAAAAGGGGCACTCC
GCGGAAGCGAGGGGCAATAGGATGGCCGATCAAGCCGCGCGCAAAGCCGCGATTACCGAAACCCCAGACA
CATCCACCCTCCTCATCGAAAACTCCTCCCCAAGCGGCGGCAGCCCGAAGAAGAAAAGGAAGGTGTGAGA
GCTCAGAGCTTTCGTTCGTATCATCGGTTTCGACAACGTTCGTCAAGTTCAATGCATCAGTTTCATTGCG
CACACACCAGAATCCTACTGAGTTTGAGTATTATGGCATTGGGAAAACTGTTTTTCTTGTACCATTTGTT
GTGCTTGTAATTTACTGTGTTTTTTATTCGGTTTTCGCTATCGAACTGTGAAATGGAAATGGATGGAGAA
GAGTTAATGAATGATATGGTCCTTTTGTTCATTCTCAAATTAATATTATTTGTTTTTTCTCTTATTTGTT
GTGTGTTGAATTTGAAATTATAAGAGATATGCAAACATTTTGTTTTGAGTAAAAATGTGTCAAATCGTGG
CCTCTAATGACCGAAGTTAATATGAGGAGTAAAACACTTGTAGTTGTACCATTATGCTTATTCACTAGGC
AACAAATATATTTTCAGACCTAGAAAAGCTGCAAATGTTACTGAATACAAGTATGTCCTCTTGTGTTTTA
GACATTTATGAACTTTCCTTTATGTAATTTTCCAGAATCCTTGTCAGATTCTAATCATTGCTTTATAATT
ATAGTTATACTCATGGATTTGTAGTTGAGTATGAAAATATTTTTTAATGCATTTTATGACTTGCCAATTG
ATTGACAACGAATTCGTAATCATGTCATAGCTGTTTCCTGTGTGAAATTGTTATCCGCTCACAATTCCAC
ACAACATACGAGCCGGAAGCATAAAGTGTAAAGCCTGGGGTGCCTAATGAGTGAGCTAACTCACATTAAT
TGCGTTGCGCTCACTGCCCGCTTTCCAGTCGGGAAACCTGTCGTGCCAGCTGCATTAATGAATCGGCCAA
CGCGCGGGGAGAGGCGGTTTGCGTATTGGCTAGAGCAGCTTGCCAACATGGTGGAGCACGACACTCTCGT
CTACTCCAAGAATATCAAAGATACAGTCTCAGAAGACCAAAGGGCTATTGAGACTTTTCAACAAAGGGTA
ATATCGGGAAACCTCCTCGGATTCCATTGCCCAGCTATCTGTCACTTCATCAAAAGGACAGTAGAAAAGG
AAGGTGGCACCTACAAATGCCATCATTGCGATAAAGGAAAGGCTATCGTTCAAGATGCCTCTGCCGACAG
TGGTCCCAAAGATGGACCCCCACCCACGAGGAGCATCGTGGAAAAAGAAGACGTTCCAACCACGTCTTCA
AAGCAAGTGGATTGATGTGAACATGGTGGAGCACGACACTCTCGTCTACTCCAAGAATATCAAAGATACA
GTCTCAGAAGACCAAAGGGCTATTGAGACTTTTCAACAAAGGGTAATATCGGGAAACCTCCTCGGATTCC
ATTGCCCAGCTATCTGTCACTTCATCAAAAGGACAGTAGAAAAGGAAGGTGGCACCTACAAATGCCATCA
TTGCGATAAAGGAAAGGCTATCGTTCAAGATGCCTCTGCCGACAGTGGTCCCAAAGATGGACCCCCACCC
ACGAGGAGCATCGTGGAAAAAGAAGACGTTCCAACCACGTCTTCAAAGCAAGTGGATTGATGTGATATCT
CCACTGACGTAAGGGATGACGCACAATCCCACTATCCTTCGCAAGACCCTTCCTCTATATAAGGAAGTTC
ATTTCATTTGGAGAGGACACGCTGAAATCACCAGTCTCTCTCTACAAATCTATCTCTCTCGAGCTTTCGC
AGATCCGGGGGGCAATGAGATATGAAAAAGCCTGAACTCACCGCGACGTCTGTCGAGAAGTTTCTGATCG
AAAAGTTCGACAGCGTCTCCGACCTGATGCAGCTCTCGGAGGGCGAAGAATCTCGTGCTTTCAGCTTCGA
TGTAGGAGGGCGTGGATATGTCCTGCGGGTAAATAGCTGCGCCGATGGTTTCTACAAAGATCGTTATGTT
TATCGGCACTTTGCATCGGCCGCGCTCCCGATTCCGGAAGTGCTTGACATTGGGGAGTTTAGCGAGAGCC
TGACCTATTGCATCTCCCGCCGTTCACAGGGTGTCACGTTGCAAGACCTGCCTGAAACCGAACTGCCCGC
TGTTCTACAACCGGTCGCGGAGGCTATGGATGCGATCGCTGCGGCCGATCTTAGCCAGACGAGCGGGTTC
GGCCCATTCGGACCGCAAGGAATCGGTCAATACACTACATGGCGTGATTTCATATGCGCGATTGCTGATC
CCCATGTGTATCACTGGCAAACTGTGATGGACGACACCGTCAGTGCGTCCGTCGCGCAGGCTCTCGATGA
GCTGATGCTTTGGGCCGAGGACTGCCCCGAAGTCCGGCACCTCGTGCACGCGGATTTCGGCTCCAACAAT
GTCCTGACGGACAATGGCCGCATAACAGCGGTCATTGACTGGAGCGAGGCGATGTTCGGGGATTCCCAAT
ACGAGGTCGCCAACATCTTCTTCTGGAGGCCGTGGTTGGCTTGTATGGAGCAGCAGACGCGCTACTTCGA
GCGGAGGCATCCGGAGCTTGCAGGATCGCCACGACTCCGGGCGTATATGCTCCGCATTGGTCTTGACCAA
CTCTATCAGAGCTTGGTTGACGGCAATTTCGATGATGCAGCTTGGGCGCAGGGTCGATGCGACGCAATCG
TCCGATCCGGAGCCGGGACTGTCGGGCGTACACAAATCGCCCGCAGAAGCGCGGCCGTCTGGACCGATGG
CTGTGTAGAAGTACTCGCCGATAGTGGAAACCGACGCCCCAGCACTCGTCCGAGGGCAAAGAAATAGAGT
AGATGCCGACCGGGATCTGTCGATCGACAAGCTCGAGTTTCTCCATAATAATGTGTGAGTAGTTCCCAGA
TAAGGGAATTAGGGTTCCTATAGGGTTTCGCTCATGTGTTGAGCATATAAGAAACCCTTAGTATGTATTT
GTATTTGTAAAATACTTCTATCAATAAAATTTCTAATTCCTAAAACCAAAATCCAGTACTAAAATCCAGA
TCCCCCGAATTAATTCGGCGTTAATTCAGTACATTAAAAACGTCCGCAATGTGTTATTAAGTTGTCTAAG
CGTCAATTTGTTTACACCACAATATATCCTGCCACCAGCCAGCCAACAGCTCCCCGACCGGCAGCTCGGC
ACAAAATCACCACTCGATACAGGCAGCCCATCAGTCCGGGACGGCGTCAGCGGGAGAGCCGTTGTAAGGC
GGCAGACTTTGCTCATGTTACCGATGCTATTCGGAAGAACGGCAACTAAGCTGCCGGGTTTGAAACACGG
ATGATCTCGCGGAGGGTAGCATGTTGATTGTAACGATGACAGAGCGTTGCTGCCTGTGATCACCGCGGTT
TCAAAATCGGCTCCGTCGATACTATGTTATACGCCAACTTTGAAAACAACTTTGAAAAAGCTGTTTTCTG
GTATTTAAGGTTTTAGAATGCAAGGAACAGTGAATTGGAGTTCGTCTTGTTATAATTAGCTTCTTGGGGT
ATCTTTAAATACTGTAGAAAAGAGGAAGGAAATAATAAATGGCTAAAATGAGAATATCACCGGAATTGAA
AAAACTGATCGAAAAATACCGCTGCGTAAAAGATACGGAAGGAATGTCTCCTGCTAAGGTATATAAGCTG
GTGGGAGAAAATGAAAACCTATATTTAAAAATGACGGACAGCCGGTATAAAGGGACCACCTATGATGTGG
AACGGGAAAAGGACATGATGCTATGGCTGGAAGGAAAGCTGCCTGTTCCAAAGGTCCTGCACTTTGAACG
GCATGATGGCTGGAGCAATCTGCTCATGAGTGAGGCCGATGGCGTCCTTTGCTCGGAAGAGTATGAAGAT
GAACAAAGCCCTGAAAAGATTATCGAGCTGTATGCGGAGTGCATCAGGCTCTTTCACTCCATCGACATAT
CGGATTGTCCCTATACGAATAGCTTAGACAGCCGCTTAGCCGAATTGGATTACTTACTGAATAACGATCT
GGCCGATGTGGATTGCGAAAACTGGGAAGAAGACACTCCATTTAAAGATCCGCGCGAGCTGTATGATTTT
TTAAAGACGGAAAAGCCCGAAGAGGAACTTGTCTTTTCCCACGGCGACCTGGGAGACAGCAACATCTTTG
TGAAAGATGGCAAAGTAAGTGGCTTTATTGATCTTGGGAGAAGCGGCAGGGCGGACAAGTGGTATGACAT
TGCCTTCTGCGTCCGGTCGATCAGGGAGGATATCGGGGAAGAACAGTATGTCGAGCTATTTTTTGACTTA
CTGGGGATCAAGCCTGATTGGGAGAAAATAAAATATTATATTTTACTGGATGAATTGTTTTAGTACCTAG
AATGCATGACCAAAATCCCTTAACGTGAGTTTTCGTTCCACTGAGCGTCAGACCCCGTAGAAAAGATCAA
AGGATCTTCTTGAGATCCTTTTTTTCTGCGCGTAATCTGCTGCTTGCAAACAAAAAAACCACCGCTACCA
GCGGTGGTTTGTTTGCCGGATCAAGAGCTACCAACTCTTTTTCCGAAGGTAACTGGCTTCAGCAGAGCGC
AGATACCAAATACTGTCCTTCTAGTGTAGCCGTAGTTAGGCCACCACTTCAAGAACTCTGTAGCACCGCC
TACATACCTCGCTCTGCTAATCCTGTTACCAGTGGCTGCTGCCAGTGGCGATAAGTCGTGTCTTACCGGG
TTGGACTCAAGACGATAGTTACCGGATAAGGCGCAGCGGTCGGGCTGAACGGGGGGTTCGTGCACACAGC
CCAGCTTGGAGCGAACGACCTACACCGAACTGAGATACCTACAGCGTGAGCTATGAGAAAGCGCCACGCT
TCCCGAAGGGAGAAAGGCGGACAGGTATCCGGTAAGCGGCAGGGTCGGAACAGGAGAGCGCACGAGGGAG
CTTCCAGGGGGAAACGCCTGGTATCTTTATAGTCCTGTCGGGTTTCGCCACCTCTGACTTGAGCGTCGAT
TTTTGTGATGCTCGTCAGGGGGGCGGAGCCTATGGAAAAACGCCAGCAACGCGGCCTTTTTACGGTTCCT
GGCCTTTTGCTGGCCTTTTGCTCACATGTTCTTTCCTGCGTTATCCCCTGATTCTGTGGATAACCGTATT
ACCGCCTTTGAGTGAGCTGATACCGCTCGCCGCAGCCGAACGACCGAGCGCAGCGAGTCAGTGAGCGAGG
AAGCGGAAGAGCGCCTGATGCGGTATTTTCTCCTTACGCATCTGTGCGGTATTTCACACCGCATATGGTG
CACTCTCAGTACAATCTGCTCTGATGCCGCATAGTTAAGCCAGTATACACTCCGCTATCGCTACGTGACT
GGGTCATGGCTGCGCCCCGACACCCGCCAACACCCGCTGACGCGCCCTGACGGGCTTGTCTGCTCCCGGC
ATCCGCTTACAGACAAGCTGTGACCGTCTCCGGGAGCTGCATGTGTCAGAGGTTTTCACCGTCATCACCG
AAACGCGCGAGGCAGGGTGCCTTGATGTGGGCGCCGGCGGTCGAGTGGCGACGGCGCGGCTTGTCCGCGC
CCTGGTAGATTGCCTGGCCGTAGGCCAGCCATTTTTGAGCGGCCAGCGGCCGCGATAGGCCGACGCGAAG
CGGCGGGGCGTAGGGAGCGCAGCGACCGAAGGGTAGGCGCTTTTTGCAGCTCTTCGGCTGTGCGCTGGCC
AGACAGTTATGCACAGGCCAGGCGGGTTTTAAGAGTTTTAATAAGTTTTAAAGAGTTTTAGGCGGAAAAA
TCGCCTTTTTTCTCTTTTATATCAGTCACTTACATGTGTGACCGGTTCCCAATGTACGGCTTTGGGTTCC
CAATGTACGGGTTCCGGTTCCCAATGTACGGCTTTGGGTTCCCAATGTACGTGCTATCCACAGGAAACAG
ACCTTTTCGACCTTTTTCCCCTGCTAGGGCAATTTGCCCTAGCATCTGCTCCGTACATTAGGAACCGGCG
GATGCTTCGCCCTCGATCAGGTTGCGGTAGCGCATGACTAGGATCGGGCCAGCCTGCCCCGCCTCCTCCT
TCAAATCGTACTCCGGCAGGTCATTTGACCCGATCAGCTTGCGCACGGTGAAACAGAACTTCTTGAACTC
TCCGGCGCTGCCACTGCGTTCGTAGATCGTCTTGAACAACCATCTGGCTTCTGCCTTGCCTGCGGCGCGG
CGTGCCAGGCGGTAGAGAAAACGGCCGATGCCGGGATCGATCAAAAAGTAATCGGGGTGAACCGTCAGCA
CGTCCGGGTTCTTGCCTTCTGTGATCTCGCGGTACATCCAATCAGCTAGCTCGATCTCGATGTACTCCGG
CCGCCCGGTTTCGCTCTTTACGATCTTGTAGCGGCTAATCAAGGCTTCACCCTCGGATACCGTCACCAGG
CGGCCGTTCTTGGCCTTCTTCGTACGCTGCATGGCAACGTGCGTGGTGTTTAACCGAATGCAGGTTTCTA
CCAGGTCGTCTTTCTGCTTTCCGCCATCGGCTCGCCGGCAGAACTTGAGTACGTCCGCAACGTGTGGACG
GAACACGCGGCCGGGCTTGTCTCCCTTCCCTTCCCGGTATCGGTTCATGGATTCGGTTAGATGGGAAACC
GCCATCAGTACCAGGTCGTAATCCCACACACTGGCCATGCCGGCCGGCCCTGCGGAAACCTCTACGTGCC
CGTCTGGAAGCTCGTAGCGGATCACCTCGCCAGCTCGTCGGTCACGCTTCGACAGACGGAAAACGGCCAC
GTCCATGATGCTGCGACTATCGCGGGTGCCCACGTCATAGAGCATCGGAACGAAAAAATCTGGTTGCTCG
TCGCCCTTGGGCGGCTTCCTAATCGACGGCGCACCGGCTGCCGGCGGTTGCCGGGATTCTTTGCGGATTC
GATCAGCGGCCGCTTGCCACGATTCACCGGGGCGTGCTTCTGCCTCGATGCGTTGCCGCTGGGCGGCCTG
CGCGGCCTTCAACTTCTCCACCAGGTCATCACCCAGCGCCGCGCCGATTTGTACCGGGCCGGATGGTTTG
CGACCGCTCACGCCGATTCCTCGGGCTTGGGGGTTCCAGTGCCATTGCAGGGCCGGCAGGCAACCCAGCC
GCTTACGCCTGGCCAACCGCCCGTTCCTCCACACATGGGGCATTCCACGGCGTCGGTGCCTGGTTGTTCT
TGATTTTCCATGCCGCCTCCTTTAGCCGCTAAAATTCATCTACTCATTTATTCATTTGCTCATTTACTCT
GGTAGCTGCGCGATGTATTCAGATAGCAGCTCGGTAATGGTCTTGCCTTGGCGTACCGCGTACATCTTCA
GCTTGGTGTGATCCTCCGCCGGCAACTGAAAGTTGACCCGCTTCATGGCTGGCGTGTCTGCCAGGCTGGC
CAACGTTGCAGCCTTGCTGCTGCGTGCGCTCGGACGGCCGGCACTTAGCGTGTTTGTGCTTTTGCTCATT
TTCTCTTTACCTCATTAACTCAAATGAGTTTTGATTTAATTTCAGCGGCCAGCGCCTGGACCTCGCGGGC
AGCGTCGCCCTCGGGTTCTGATTCAAGAACGGTTGTGCCGGCGGCGGCAGTGCCTGGGTAGCTCACGCGC
TGCGTGATACGGGACTCAAGAATGGGCAGCTCGTACCCGGCCAGCGCCTCGGCAACCTCACCGCCGATGC
GCGTGCCTTTGATCGCCCGCGACACGACAAAGGCCGCTTGTAGCCTTCCATCCGTGACCTCAATGCGCTG
CTTAACCAGCTCCACCAGGTCGGCGGTGGCCCATATGTCGTAAGGGCTTGGCTGCACCGGAATCAGCACG
AAGTCGGCTGCCTTGATCGCGGACACAGCCAAGTCCGCCGCCTGGGGCGCTCCGTCGATCACTACGAAGT
CGCGCCGGCCGATGGCCTTCACGTCGCGGTCAATCGTCGGGCGGTCGATGCCGACAACGGTTAGCGGTTG
ATCTTCCCGCACGGCCGCCCAATCGCGGGCACTGCCCTGGGGATCGGAATCGACTAACAGAACATCGGCC
CCGGCGAGTTGCAGGGCGCGGGCTAGATGGGTTGCGATGGTCGTCTTGCCTGACCCGCCTTTCTGGTTAA
GTACAGCGATAACCTTCATGCGTTCCCCTTGCGTATTTGTTTATTTACTCATCGCATCATATACGCAGCG
ACCGCATGACGCAAGCTGTTTTACTCAAATACACATCACCTTTTTAGACGGCGGCGCTCGGTTTCTTCAG
CGGCCAAGCTGGCCGGCCAGGCCGCCAGCTTGGCATCAGACAAACCGGCCAGGATTTCATGCAGCCGCAC
GGTTGAGACGTGCGCGGGCGGCTCGAACACGTACCCGGCCGCGATCATCTCCGCCTCGATCTCTTCGGTA
ATGAAAAACGGTTCGTCCTGGCCGTCCTGGTGCGGTTTCATGCTTGTTCCTCTTGGCGTTCATTCTCGGC
GGCCGCCAGGGCGTCGGCCTCGGTCAATGCGTCCTCACGGAAGGCACCGCGCCGCCTGGCCTCGGTGGGC
GTCACTTCCTCGCTGCGCTCAAGTGCGCGGTACAGGGTCGAGCGATGCACGCCAAGCAGTGCAGCCGCCT
CTTTCACGGTGCGGCCTTCCTGGTCGATCAGCTCGCGGGCGTGCGCGATCTGTGCCGGGGTGAGGGTAGG
GCGGGGGCCAAACTTCACGCCTCGGGCCTTGGCGGCCTCGCGCCCGCTCCGGGTGCGGTCGATGATTAGG
GAACGCTCGAACTCGGCAATGCCGGCGAACACGGTCAACACCATGCGGCCGGCCGGCGTGGTGGTGTCGG
CCCACGGCTCTGCCAGGCTACGCAGGCCCGCGCCGGCCTCCTGGATGCGCTCGGCAATGTCCAGTAGGTC
GCGGGTGCTGCGGGCCAGGCGGTCTAGCCTGGTCACTGTCACAACGTCGCCAGGGCGTAGGTGGTCAAGC
ATCCTGGCCAGCTCCGGGCGGTCGCGCCTGGTGCCGGTGATCTTCTCGGAAAACAGCTTGGTGCAGCCGG
CCGCGTGCAGTTCGGCCCGTTGGTTGGTCAAGTCCTGGTCGTCGGTGCTGACGCGGGCATAGCCCAGCAG
GCCAGCGGCGGCGCTCTTGTTCATGGCGTAATGTCTCCGGTTCTAGTCGCAAGTATTCTACTTTATGCGA
CTAAAACACGCGACAAGAAAACGCCAGGAAAAGGGCAGGGCGGCAGCCTGTCGCGTAACTTAGGACTTGT
GCGACATGTCGTTTTCAGAAGACGGCTGCACTGAACGTCAGAAGCCGACTGCACTATAGCAGCGGAGGGG
TTGGATCAAAGTACTTTGATCCCGAGGGGAACCCTGTGGTTGGCATGCACATACAAATGGACGAACGGAT
AAACCTTTTCACGCCCTTTTAAATATCCGATTATTCTAA
Features (pLannotate 1.2.2; 27 found; start..end, strand, type, name):
     21..45      -  misc_feature   RB T-DNA repeat: right border repeat from nopaline C58 T-DNA
    111..265     -  CDS            lacZα (fragment): LacZα fragment of β-galactosidase; lacZ fragment
    331..710     +  promoter       OsU3 promoter: Oryza sativa (rice) snRNA U3 promoter
    728..751     +  promoter       Pc promoter (fragment): intI1 (promoter lies within the coding sequence); class 1 integron promoter
    927..983     +  CDS            GmR (fragment): gentamycin acetyltransferase; aacC1; confers resistance to gentamycin
    994..1781    +  CDS            SmR (fragment): aminoglycoside adenylyltransferase (Murphy, 1985); aadA; confers resistance to spectinomycin and streptomycin
   1933..2008    +  misc_RNA       gRNA scaffold: guide RNA scaffold for the Streptococcus pyogenes CRISPR/Cas9 system
   2312..4304    +  promoter       Ubi promoter: maize polyubiquitin gene promoter
   4336..8436    +  CDS            cas9: CAS9_STRP1 - Also known as csn1 From Streptococcus pyogenes serotype M1.
   8572..10602   +  CDS            gag-pol (fragment): POL_MLVMS - Experimental evidence at protein level: Swiss-Prot protein existence level 1. [Integrase]: Catalyzes viral DNA integration into the host chromosome, by performing a series of DNA cutting and joining reactions. This enzyme activity takes place after virion entry into a cell and reverse transcription of the RNA genome in dsDNA. The first step in the integration process is 3' processing. This step requires a complex comprising the viral genome, matrix protein and integrase. This complex is called the pre-integration complex (PIC). The integrase protein removes 2 nucleotides from each
  10647..11279   +  terminator     E9 terminator: terminator and polyadenylation signal from the pea rbcS-E9 gene
  11316..11338   -  protein_bind   lac operator (fragment): The lac repressor binds to the lac operator to inhibit transcription in E. coli. This inhibition can be relieved by adding lactose or isopropyl-β-D-thiogalactopyranoside (IPTG). lac repressor encoded by lacI
  11342..11372   -  promoter       lac promoter: promoter for the E. coli lac operon
  11387..11408   -  protein_bind   CAP binding site: CAP binding activates transcription in the presence of cAMP. E. coli catabolite activator protein
  11421..11509   -  CDS            lacI (fragment): lac repressor; lacI; The lac repressor binds to the lac operator to inhibit transcription in E. coli. This inhibition can be relieved by adding lactose or isopropyl-β-D-thiogalactopyranoside (IPTG).
  11599..12275   +  promoter       CaMV 35S promoter (enhanced): cauliflower mosaic virus 35S promoter with a duplicated enhancer region
  12342..13367   +  CDS            HygR: hygromycin B phosphotransferase confers resistance to hygromycin
  13408..13582   +  polyA_signal   CaMV poly(A) signal: cauliflower mosaic virus polyadenylation signal
  13660..13684   -  misc_feature   LB T-DNA repeat: left border repeat from nopaline C58 T-DNA
  14109..14903   +  CDS            KanR: aminoglycoside phosphotransferase; aphA-3; confers resistance to kanamycin
  14990..15578   +  rep_origin     ori: high-copy-number ColE1/pMB1/pBR322/pUC origin of replication
  15764..15904   -  misc_feature   bom: basis of mobility region from pBR322
  16006..16045   -  CDS            rop (fragment): Rop protein, which maintains plasmids at low copy number; rop
  16248..16442   -  rep_origin     pVS1 oriV: origin of replication for the Pseudomonas plasmid pVS1 (Heeb et al., 2000)
  16508..17581   -  CDS            pVS1 RepA: replication protein from the Pseudomonas plasmid pVS1 (Heeb et al., 2000)
  18010..18639   -  CDS            pVS1 StaA: stability protein from the Pseudomonas plasmid pVS1 (Heeb et al., 2000)
  19199..19600   -  CDS            Y4CG_SINFN (fragment): Protein inferred from homology: Swiss-Prot protein existence level 3. From Sinorhizobium fredii (strain NBRC 101917 / NGR234).
