[The description below was written by a language model from this plasmid's Addgene catalogue record and pLannotate feature annotations shown in this document.]
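Description:
pH-nCas9-PPE-V2 is a roughly 19.9 kb binary T-DNA vector for plant prime editing, built on pHUE411, a pCambia derivative. According to the record it is intended for use in rice plants or monocot protoplasts. Outside the T-DNA, the backbone carries a high-copy ColE1/pUC-type origin and a kanamycin resistance gene for propagation and selection in E. coli. It also carries the pVS1 oriV with RepA and StaA, the replication and stability functions typically used to maintain such vectors in Agrobacterium, along with a pBR322 bom site.

Three cassettes lie between the nopaline-type right and left border repeats. The maize Ubiquitin-1 promoter drives the prime editor, terminated by the pea rbcS-E9 terminator. The editor is a Streptococcus pyogenes Cas9 H840A nickase joined by a 32-amino-acid linker to Moloney murine leukemia virus reverse transcriptase. The reverse transcriptase carries the D200N, T306K, W313F, T330P and L603W substitutions, and the fusion has nuclear localisation signals at both ends and at the internal junction. The annotation tool labels the reverse transcriptase portion as a gag-pol fragment.

The rice OsU3 snRNA promoter sits upstream of an S. pyogenes gRNA scaffold. Between them is a segment containing integron promoter, gentamicin and spectinomycin/streptomycin resistance gene fragments. This appears to be a stuffer to be replaced when a user's pegRNA sequence is cloned in, although the record does not say so explicitly, and no specific target spacer is recorded.

An enhanced CaMV 35S promoter drives hygromycin phosphotransferase with the CaMV poly(A) signal, allowing hygromycin selection of transformed plant tissue. In use, the nickase cuts one strand at the pegRNA-specified site and the reverse transcriptase copies the edit from the pegRNA template.
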