Addgene plasmid #170131: pH-nCas9-PPE-V2
Purpose: For plant prime editing in rice plants or monocotyledons protoplasts
Depositing lab: Caixia Gao. Depositing organization: Institute of Genetics and Developmental Biology, Chinese Academy of Sciences. Publication: High-efficiency prime editing with optimized, paired pegRNAs in plants. Lin Q, Jin S, Zong Y, Yu H, Zhu Z, Liu G, Kou L, Wang Y, Qiu JL, Li J, Gao C. Nat Biotechnol. 2021 Mar 25. pii: 10.1038/s41587-021-00868-w. doi: 10.1038/s41587-021-00868-w. PubMed 33767395.
Backbone
  Vector backbone: pHUE411 (modified from pCambia)
  Backbone manufacturer: Qi-Jun Chen
  Vector type: Plant Expression, CRISPR
  Selectable markers: Hygromycin
Growth in bacteria
  Bacterial resistance: Kanamycin, 50 μg/mL
  Growth temperature: 37°C
  Growth strain: DH5alpha
  Copy number: High Copy
Gene/Insert
  Gene/Insert name: nCas9(H840A)-M-MLV (alt name: NLS-nCas9(H840A)-NLS-32aa linker-M-MLV-NLS)
  Species: M. musculus (mouse); Streptococcus pyogenes
  Mutation: H840A for Cas9; D200N, T306K, W313F, T330P and L603W for M-MLV
  Promoter: maize Ubiquitin-1, OsU3
  Cloning method: Gibson Cloning
Terms and licenses: Academic/Nonprofit Terms; Industry Terms: Not Available to Industry
How to cite: pH-nCas9-PPE-V2 was a gift from Caixia Gao (Addgene plasmid # 170131 ; http://n2t.net/addgene:170131 ; RRID:Addgene_170131)
